Addgene plasmid #124877: pCAD104_Asn152Ser_pCMV6Entry-hIRG1
Purpose: Expresses hCAD Asp152Ser mutant in mammalian cells
Depositing lab: Konrad Buessow. Depositing organization: Helmholtz-Zentrum fuer Infektionsforschung (HZI). Publication: Crystal structure of cis-aconitate decarboxylase reveals the impact of naturally occurring human mutations on itaconate synthesis. Chen F, Lukat P, Iqbal AA, Saile K, Kaever V, van den Heuvel J, Blankenfeldt W, Bussow K, Pessler F. Proc Natl Acad Sci U S A. 2019 Sep 23. pii: 1908770116. doi: 10.1073/pnas.1908770116. PubMed 31548418.
Backbone
  Vector backbone: pCMV6-Entry
  Backbone manufacturer: Origene
  Backbone size w/o insert (bp): 4831
  Total vector size (bp): 6274
  Vector type: Mammalian Expression
Growth in bacteria
  Bacterial resistance: Kanamycin, 50 μg/mL
  Growth temperature: 37°C
  Growth strain: DH5alpha
  Copy number: High Copy
Gene/Insert
  Gene/Insert name: cis-aconitate decarboxylase (alt names: Irg1; CAD)
  Species: H. sapiens (human)
  Insert size (bp): 1443
  Mutation: mutated Asn152 to Ser
  GenBank ID: NM_001258406
  Entrez Gene: ACOD1 (a.k.a. CAD, IRG1)
  Promoter: CMV
  Tag / fusion protein: myc and FLAG tags (C terminal on backbone)
  Cloning method: Unknown
  Sequencing primers: 5′ CGCAAATGGGCGGTAGGCGTG; 3′ CAGGAAACAGCTATGACC
Resource information
  A portion of this plasmid was derived from a plasmid made by: This plasmid was generated by mutagenesis of the plasmid CAT#: RC232825 purchased from Origene.
Terms and licenses: Academic/Nonprofit Terms; Industry Terms: Not Available to Industry
How to cite: pCAD104_Asn152Ser_pCMV6Entry-hIRG1 was a gift from Konrad Buessow (Addgene plasmid # 124877 ; http://n2t.net/addgene:124877 ; RRID:Addgene_124877)
