[The description below was written by a language model from this plasmid's Addgene catalogue record and pLannotate feature annotations shown in this document.]
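Description:
pCAD104_Asn152Ser_pCMV6Entry-hIRG1 is a 6,274 bp mammalian expression plasmid built on the commercial pCMV6-Entry backbone. It carries the human ACOD1 coding sequence (also called IRG1 or CAD), which encodes cis-aconitate decarboxylase, the enzyme that produces itaconate in innate immune cells. The 1,443 bp open reading frame contains a point mutation changing Asn152 to Ser and was made by mutagenesis of a purchased wild-type clone. The purpose field describes the variant as "Asp152Ser", but both the plasmid name and the mutation field say Asn152, so the purpose line looks like a typographical slip.

Expression is driven by the human cytomegalovirus immediate-early enhancer and promoter. A T7 promoter lies just upstream of the insert and could support in vitro transcription. The catalogue lists backbone-encoded C-terminal myc and FLAG tags. The automated annotation picks up only a FLAG-type match downstream of the ORF and does not mark myc separately. A human growth hormone polyadenylation signal ends the transcript.

In bacteria the plasmid replicates at high copy from a ColE1/pUC-type origin, and an f1 origin is also present. Selection relies on a dual-purpose Tn5 NeoR/KanR cassette. A bacterial promoter placed next to the SV40 early promoter gives kanamycin resistance in E. coli, while the SV40 promoter and HSV TK polyadenylation signal allow G418 selection in mammalian cells.

The associated publication title concerns the crystal structure of the enzyme and the effect of naturally occurring human mutations on itaconate synthesis. This suggests the construct is used to express the tagged variant in transfected cells and compare its activity or abundance with the wild-type enzyme.
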