Features (pLannotate 1.2.2; 16 found; start..end, strand, type, name):
      1..25      +  rep_origin     M13 ori (fragment): M13 bacteriophage origin of replication; arrow indicates direction of (+) strand synthesis
     29..183     -  CDS            lacZα (fragment): LacZα fragment of β-galactosidase; lacZ fragment
    343..722     +  enhancer       CMV enhancer: human cytomegalovirus immediate early enhancer
    724..923     +  promoter       CMV promoter: human cytomegalovirus (CMV) immediate early promoter
    952..970     +  promoter       T7 promoter: promoter for bacteriophage T7 RNA polymerase
    985..2427    +  CDS            ACOD1: IRG1_HUMAN - Also known as IRG1. Experimental evidence at protein level: Swiss-Prot protein existence level 1. Cis-aconitate decarboxylase that catalyzes production of itaconate and is involved in the inhibition of the inflammatory response (PubMed:23609450, PubMed:23610393). Acts as a negative regulator of the Toll-like receptors (TLRs)-mediated inflammatory innate response by stimulating the tumor necrosis factor alpha-induced protein TNFAIP3 expression via reactive oxygen species (ROS) in LPS- tolerized macrophages (PubMed:23609450). Involved in antimicrobial response of innate immune cells
   2488..2512    +  CDS            3xFLAG (fragment): three tandem FLAG® epitope tags
   2558..3180    +  polyA_signal   hGH poly(A) signal: human growth hormone polyadenylation signal
   3329..3917    -  rep_origin     ori: high-copy-number ColE1/pMB1/pBR322/pUC origin of replication
   4139..4155    +  polyA_signal   bGH poly(A) signal (fragment): bovine growth hormone polyadenylation signal
   4246..4293    -  polyA_signal   HSV TK poly(A) signal: herpes simplex virus thymidine kinase polyadenylation signal (Cole and Stacy, 1985)
   4352..4504    -  CDS            ble (fragment): BLE_KLEPN - Experimental evidence at protein level: Swiss-Prot protein existence level 1. Binding protein with a strong affinity to the bleomycin family of antibiotics. Binds to CL990; an antimitotic-antibiotic compound. From Klebsiella pneumoniae.
   4525..5319    -  CDS            NeoR/KanR: aminoglycoside phosphotransferase from Tn5; aph(3')-II (or nptII); confers resistance to neomycin, kanamycin, and G418 (Geneticin®)
   5354..5711    -  promoter       SV40 promoter: SV40 enhancer and early promoter
   5713..5817    -  promoter       AmpR promoter: bla
   5844..6272    +  rep_origin     f1 ori (sequence partly withheld): f1 bacteriophage origin of replication; arrow indicates direction of (+) strand synthesis
>Addgene plasmid #124877 | pCAD104_Asn152Ser_pCMV6Entry-hIRG1 | addgene full sequence | sequence record 244581 | Addgene NGS Result
AACAAAATATTAACGCTTACAATTTCCATTCGCCATTCAGGCTGCGCAACTGTTGGGAAGGGCGATCGGT
GCGGGCCTCTTCGCTATTACGCCAGCTGGCGAAAGGGGGATGTGCTGCAAGGCGATTAAGTTGGGTAACG
CCAGGGTTTTCCCAGTCACGACGTTGTAAAACGACGGCCAGTGCCAAGCTGATCTATACATTGAATCAAT
ATTGGCAATTAGCCATATTAGTCATTGGTTATATAGCATAAATCAATATTGGCTATTGGCCATTGCATAC
GTTGTATCTATATCATAATATGTACATTTATATTGGCTCATGTCCAATATGACCGCCATGTTGACATTGA
TTATTGACTAGTTATTAATAGTAATCAATTACGGGGTCATTAGTTCATAGCCCATATATGGAGTTCCGCG
TTACATAACTTACGGTAAATGGCCCGCCTGGCTGACCGCCCAACGACCCCCGCCCATTGACGTCAATAAT
GACGTATGTTCCCATAGTAACGCCAATAGGGACTTTCCATTGACGTCAATGGGTGGAGTATTTACGGTAA
ACTGCCCACTTGGCAGTACATCAAGTGTATCATATGCCAAGTCCGCCCCCTATTGACGTCAATGACGGTA
AATGGCCCGCCTGGCATTATGCCCAGTACATGACCTTACGGGACTTTCCTACTTGGCAGTACATCTACGT
ATTAGTCATCGCTATTACCATGGTGATGCGGTTTTGGCAGTACACCAATGGGCGTGGATAGCGGTTTGAC
TCACGGGGATTTCCAAGTCTCCACCCCATTGACGTCAATGGGAGTTTGTTTTGGCACCAAAATCAACGGG
ACTTTCCAAAATGTCGTAATAACCCCGCCCCGTTGACGCAAATGGGCGGTAGGCGTGTACGGTGGGAGGT
CTATATAAGCAGAGCTCGTTTAGTGAACCGTCAGAATTTTGTAATACGACTCACTATAGGGCGGCCGGGA
ATTCATGATGCTCAAGTCTATCACAGAAAGCTTTGCCACAGCAATCCATGGCTTGAAAGTGGGACACCTG
ACAGATCGTGTTATTCAGAGGAGCAAGAGGATGATTCTAGACACTCTGGGTGCTGGGTTCCTGGGAACCA
CTACGGAAGTGTTTCACATAGCCAGCCAATATAGCAAGATCTACAGTTCCAACATATCCAGCACTGTTTG
GGGTCAGCCAGACATCAGGCTCCCGCCCACATATGCTGCTTTTGTGAACGGTGTGGCTATTCACTCCATG
GATTTTGATGACACGTGGCACCCTGCCACCCACCCTTCTGGGGCTGTCCTTCCTGTCCTCACAGCTTTAG
CAGAAGCCCTGCCAAGGAGTCCAAAGTTTTCTGGCCTTGACCTGCTGCTGGCTTTCAATGTTGGTATTGA
AGTGCAAGGCCGATTACTGCATTTCGCCAAGGAGGCCAGTGACATGCCAAAGAGATTCCATCCCCCTTCC
GTGGTAGGAACGTTGGGTAGTGCTGCTGCTGCATCCAAGTTTTTAGGACTTAGCTCGACAAAGTGCCGAG
AAGCTCTGGCCATTGCTGTTTCCCATGCTGGGGCACCCATGGCCAATGCTGCCACCCAGACCAAGCCCCT
CCACATTGGCAATGCTGCCAAGCATGGGATAGAAGCTGCATTTTTGGCAATGTTGGGTCTCCAAGGAAAC
AAGCAGGTCTTGGACTTGGAGGCAGGATTTGGGGCCTTTTATGCCAACTATTCCCCAAAAGTCCTTCCAA
GCATAGCTTCCTACAGTTGGCTGCTGGACCAGCAGGACGTGGCCTTTAAGCGTTTTCCTGCACATTTATC
TACCCACTGGGTGGCAGACGCAGCTGCATCTGTGAGAAAGCACCTTGTAGCAGAGAGAGCCCTGCTTCCA
ACTGACTACATTAAGAGAATTGTGCTCAGGATACCAAATGTCCAGTATGTAAACAGGCCCTTTCCAGTTT
CGGAGCATGAAGCCCGTCATTCATTCCAGTATGTGGCCTGTGCCATGCTGCTTGATGGTGGCATCACTGT
CCCCTCATTCCATGAATGCCAGATCAACAGGCCACAGGTGAGAGAGCTGCTCAGTAAGGTGGAGCTGGAG
TACCCTCCGGACAACTTGCCAAGCTTCAACATACTGTACTGTGAAATAAGTGTCACCCTCAAGGATGGAG
CCACCTTCACAGATCGCTCTGATACCTTCTATGGGCACTGGAGAAAACCACTGAGCCAGGAGGACCTAGA
GGAAAAGTTCAGAGCCAATGCCTCCAAGATGCTGTCCTGGGACACAGTGGAAAGCCTTATAAAGATAGTC
AAAAATCTAGAAGACCTAGAAGACTGTTCTGTGTTAACTACACTTCTCAAAGGACCCTCTCCACCAGAGG
TAGCTTCAAACTCTCCAGCATGTAATAATTCTATCACAAATCTCTCCAAGCGGCCGCTCGAGCAGAAACT
CATCTCAGAAGAGGATCTGGCAGCAAATGATATCCTGGATTACAAGGATGACGACGATAAGGTTTAAACG
GCCGGCCGCGGTCATAGCTGTTTCCTGAACAGATCCCGGGTGGCATCCCTGTGACCCCTCCCCAGTGCCT
CTCCTGGCCCTGGAAGTTGCCACTCCAGTGCCCACCAGCCTTGTCCTAATAAAATTAAGTTGCATCATTT
TGTCTGACTAGGTGTCCTTCTATAATATTATGGGGTGGAGGGGGGTGGTATGGAGCAAGGGGCAAGTTGG
GAAGACAACCTGTAGGGCCTGCGGGGTCTATTGGGAACCAAGCTGGAGTGCAGTGGCACAATCTTGGCTC
ACTGCAATCTCCGCCTCCTGGGTTCAAGCGATTCTCCTGCCTCAGCCTCCCGAGTTGTTGGGATTCCAGG
CATGCATGACCAGGCTCAGCTAATTTTTGTTTTTTTGGTAGAGACGGGGTTTCACCATATTGGCCAGGCT
GGTCTCCAACTCCTAATCTCAGGTGATCTACCCACCTTGGCCTCCCAAATTGCTGGGATTACAGGCGTGA
ACCACTGCTCCCTTCCCTGTCCTTCTGATTTTAAAATAACTATACCAGCAGGAGGACGTCCAGACACAGC
ATAGGCTACCTGGCCATGCCCAACCGGTGGGACATTTGAGTTGCTTGCTTGGCACTGTCCTCTCATGCGT
TGGGTCCACTCAGTAGATGCCTGTTGAATTGGGTACGCGGCCAGCGGCGAGCGGTATCAGCTCACTCAAA
GGCGGTAATACGGTTATCCACAGAATCAGGGGATAACGCAGGAAAGAACATGTGAGCAAAAGGCCAGCAA
AAGGCCAGGAACCGTAAAAAGGCCGCGTTGCTGGCGTTTTTCCATAGGCTCCGCCCCCCTGACGAGCATC
ACAAAAATCGACGCTCAAGTCAGAGGTGGCGAAACCCGACAGGACTATAAAGATACCAGGCGTTTCCCCC
TGGAAGCTCCCTCGTGCGCTCTCCTGTTCCGACCCTGCCGCTTACCGGATACCTGTCCGCCTTTCTCCCT
TCGGGAAGCGTGGCGCTTTCTCATAGCTCACGCTGTAGGTATCTCAGTTCGGTGTAGGTCGTTCGCTCCA
AGCTGGGCTGTGTGCACGAACCCCCCGTTCAGCCCGACCGCTGCGCCTTATCCGGTAACTATCGTCTTGA
GTCCAACCCGGTAAGACACGACTTATCGCCACTGGCAGCAGCCACTGGTAACAGGATTAGCAGAGCGAGG
TATGTAGGCGGTGCTACAGAGTTCTTGAAGTGGTGGCCTAACTACGGCTACACTAGAAGAACAGTATTTG
GTATCTGCGCTCTGCTGAAGCCAGTTACCTTCGGAAAAAGAGTTGGTAGCTCTTGATCCGGCAAACAAAC
CACCGCTGGTAGCGGTGGTTTTTTTGTTTGCAAGCAGCAGATTACGCGCAGAAAAAAAGGATCTCAAGAA
GATCCTTTGATCTTTTCTACGGGGTCTGACGCTCAGTGGAACGAAAACTCACGTTAAGGGATTTTGGTCA
TGAGATTATCAAAAAGGATCTTCACCTAGATCCTTTTAAATTAAAAATGAAGTTTTAAATCAATCTAAAG
TATATATGAGTAACCTGAGGCTATGGCAGGGCCTGCCGCCCCGACGTTGGCTGCGAGCCCTGGGCCTTCA
CCCGAACTTGGGGGGTGGGGTGGGGAAAAGGAAGAAACGCGGGCGTATTGGCCCCAATGGGGTCTCGGTG
GGGTATCGACAGAGTGCCAGCCCTGGGACCGAACCCCGCGTTTATGAACAAACGACCCAACACCGTGCGT
TTTATTCTGTCTTTTTATTGCCGTCATAGCGCGGGTTCCTTCCGGTATTGTCTCCTTCCGTGTTTCAGTT
AGCCTCCCCCTAGGGTGGGCGAAGAACTCCAGCATGAGATCCCCGCGCTGGAGGATCATCCAGCCGGCGT
CCCGGAAAACGATTCCGAAGCCCAACCTTTCATAGAAGGCGGCGGTGGAATCGAAATCTCGTGATGGCAG
GTTGGGCGTCGCTTGGTCGGTCATTTCGAACCCCAGAGTCCCGCTCAGAAGAACTCGTCAAGAAGGCGAT
AGAAGGCGATGCGCTGCGAATCGGGAGCGGCGATACCGTAAAGCACGAGGAAGCGGTCAGCCCATTCGCC
GCCAAGCTCTTCAGCAATATCACGGGTAGCCAACGCTATGTCCTGATAGCGATCCGCCACACCCAGCCGG
CCACAGTCGATGAATCCAGAAAAGCGGCCATTTTCCACCATGATATTCGGCAAGCAGGCATCGCCATGGG
TCACGACGAGATCCTCGCCGTCGGGCATGCTCGCCTTGAGCCTGGCGAACAGTTCGGCTGGCGCGAGCCC
CTGATGCTCTTCGTCCAGATCATCCTGATCGACAAGACCGGCTTCCATCCGAGTACGTGCTCGCTCGATG
CGATGTTTCGCTTGGTGGTCGAATGGGCAGGTAGCCGGATCAAGCGTATGCAGCCGCCGCATTGCATCAG
CCATGATGGATACTTTCTCGGCAGGAGCAAGGTGAGATGACAGGAGATCCTGCCCCGGCACTTCGCCCAA
TAGCAGCCAGTCCCTTCCCGCTTCAGTGACAACGTCGAGCACAGCTGCGCAAGGAACGCCCGTCGTGGCC
AGCCACGATAGCCGCGCTGCCTCGTCTTGCAGTTCATTCAGGGCACCGGACAGGTCGGTCTTGACAAAAA
GAACCGGGCGCCCCTGCGCTGACAGCCGGAACACGGCGGCATCAGAGCAGCCGATTGTCTGTTGTGCCCA
GTCATAGCCGAATAGCCTCTCCACCCAAGCGGCCGGAGAACCTGCGTGCAATCCATCTTGTTCAATCATG
CGAAACGATCCTCATCCTGTCTCTTGATCGATCTTTGCAAAAGCCTAGGCCTCCAAAAAAGCCTCCTCAC
TACTTCTGGAATAGCTCAGAGGCCGAGGCGGCCTCGGCCTCTGCATAAATAAAAAAAATTAGTCAGCCAT
GGGGCGGAGAATGGGCGGAACTGGGCGGAGTTAGGGGCGGGATGGGCGGAGTTAGGGGCGGGACTATGGT
TGCTGACTAATTGAGATGCATGCTTTGCATACTTCTGCCTGCTGGGGAGCCTGGGGACTTTCCACACCTG
GTTGCTGACTAATTGAGATGCATGCTTTGCATACTTCTGCCTGCTGGGGAGCCTGGGGACTTTCCACACC
CTAACTGACACACATTCCACAGCTGGTTCTTTCCGCCTCAGGACTCTTCCTTTTTCAATATTATTGAAGC
ATTTATCAGGGTTATTGTCTCATGAGCGGATACATATTTGAATGTATTTAGAAAAATAAACAAATAGGGG
TTCCGCGCACATTTCCCCGAAAAGTGCCACCTG
[124 nt withheld, positions 5844-5967]
C
[91 nt withheld, positions 5969-6059]
A
[49 nt withheld, positions 6061-6109]
CCTTTGACGTTGGAGTCCACGTTCTTT
[37 nt withheld, positions 6137-6173]
ACCCTATCTCGGTCTATTCTTTTGATTTATAAGGGATTTTGCCGATTTCGGCCTATTGGTTAAAAAATGA
GCTGATTTAACAAAAATTTAACGCGAATTTT
